>Addgene plasmid #64939 | PX458_CREB1_1 | depositor full sequence | sequence record 109720 | PX458_CREB1_1 sequence 9293 bps
TTTTGCTCACATGTNNGAGGGCCTATTTCCCATGATTCCTTCATATTTGCATATACGATACAAGGCTGTT
AGAGAGATAATTGGAATTAATTTGACTGTAAACACAAAGATATTAGTACAAAATACGTGACGTAGAAAGT
AATAATTTCTTGGGTAGTTTGCAGTTTTAAAATTATGTTTTAAAATGGACTATCATATGCTTACCGTAAC
TTGAAAGTATTTCGATTTCTTGGCTTTATATATCTTGTGGAAAGGACGAAACACCGCCACAAATCAGATT
AATTTGTTTTAGAGCTAGAAATAGCAAGTTAAAATAAGGCTAGTCCGTTATCAACTTGAAAAAGTGGCAC
CGAGTCGGTGCTTTTTTGTTTTAGAGCTAGAAATAGCAAGTTAAAATAAGGCTAGTCCGTTTTTAGCGCG
TGCGCCAATTCTGCAGACAAATGGCTCTAGAGGTACCCGTTACATAACTTACGGTAAATGGCCCGCCTGG
CTGACCGCCCAACGACCCCCGCCCATTGACGTCAATAGTAACGCCAATAGGGACTTTCCATTGACGTCAA
TGGGTGGAGTATTTACGGTAAACTGCCCACTTGGCAGTACATCAAGTGTATCATATGCCAAGTACGCCCC
CTATTGACGTCAATGACGGTAAATGGCCCGCCTGGCATTGTGCCCAGTACATGACCTTATGGGACTTTCC
TACTTGGCAGTACATCTACGTATTAGTCATCGCTATTACCATGGTCGAGGTGAGCCCCACGTTCTGCTTC
ACTCTCCCCATCTCCCCCCCCTCCCCACCCCCAATTTTGTATTTATTTATTTTTTAATTATTTTGTGCAG
CGATGGGGGCGGGGGGGGGGGGGGGGCGCGCGCCAGGCGGGGCGGGGCGGGGCGAGGGGCGGGGCGGGGC
GAGGCGGAGAGGTGCGGCGGCAGCCAATCAGAGCGGCGCGCTCCGAAAGTTTCCTTTTATGGCGAGGCGG
CGGCGGCGGCGGCCCTATAAAAAGCGAAGCGCGCGGCGGGCGGGAGTCGCTGCGACGCTGCCTTCGCCCC
GTGCCCCGCTCCGCCGCCGCCTCGCGCCGCCCGCCCCGGCTCTGACTGACCGCGTTACTCCCACAGGTGA
GCGGGCGGGACGGCCCTTCTCCTCCGGGCTGTAATTAGCTGAGCAAGAGGTAAGGGTTTAAGGGATGGTT
GGTTGGTGGGGTATTAATGTTTAATTACCTGGAGCACCTGCCTGAAATCACTTTTTTTCAGGTTGGACCG
GTGCCACCATGGACTATAAGGACCACGACGGAGACTACAAGGATCATGATATTGATTACAAAGACGATGA
CGATAAGATGGCCCCAAAGAAGAAGCGGAAGGTCGGTATCCACGGAGTCCCAGCAGCCGACAAGAAGTAC
AGCATCGGCCTGGACATCGGCACCAACTCTGTGGGCTGGGCCGTGATCACCGACGAGTACAAGGTGCCCA
GCAAGAAATTCAAGGTGCTGGGCAACACCGACCGGCACAGCATCAAGAAGAACCTGATCGGAGCCCTGCT
GTTCGACAGCGGCGAAACAGCCGAGGCCACCCGGCTGAAGAGAACCGCCAGAAGAAGATACACCAGACGG
AAGAACCGGATCTGCTATCTGCAAGAGATCTTCAGCAACGAGATGGCCAAGGTGGACGACAGCTTCTTCC
ACAGACTGGAAGAGTCCTTCCTGGTGGAAGAGGATAAGAAGCACGAGCGGCACCCCATCTTCGGCAACAT
CGTGGACGAGGTGGCCTACCACGAGAAGTACCCCACCATCTACCACCTGAGAAAGAAACTGGTGGACAGC
ACCGACAAGGCCGACCTGCGGCTGATCTATCTGGCCCTGGCCCACATGATCAAGTTCCGGGGCCACTTCC
TGATCGAGGGCGACCTGAACCCCGACAACAGCGACGTGGACAAGCTGTTCATCCAGCTGGTGCAGACCTA
CAACCAGCTGTTCGAGGAAAACCCCATCAACGCCAGCGGCGTGGACGCCAAGGCCATCCTGTCTGCCAGA
CTGAGCAAGAGCAGACGGCTGGAAAATCTGATCGCCCAGCTGCCCGGCGAGAAGAAGAATGGCCTGTTCG
GAAACCTGATTGCCCTGAGCCTGGGCCTGACCCCCAACTTCAAGAGCAACTTCGACCTGGCCGAGGATGC
CAAACTGCAGCTGAGCAAGGACACCTACGACGACGACCTGGACAACCTGCTGGCCCAGATCGGCGACCAG
TACGCCGACCTGTTTCTGGCCGCCAAGAACCTGTCCGACGCCATCCTGCTGAGCGACATCCTGAGAGTGA
ACACCGAGATCACCAAGGCCCCCCTGAGCGCCTCTATGATCAAGAGATACGACGAGCACCACCAGGACCT
GACCCTGCTGAAAGCTCTCGTGCGGCAGCAGCTGCCTGAGAAGTACAAAGAGATTTTCTTCGACCAGAGC
AAGAACGGCTACGCCGGCTACATTGACGGCGGAGCCAGCCAGGAAGAGTTCTACAAGTTCATCAAGCCCA
TCCTGGAAAAGATGGACGGCACCGAGGAACTGCTCGTGAAGCTGAACAGAGAGGACCTGCTGCGGAAGCA
GCGGACCTTCGACAACGGCAGCATCCCCCACCAGATCCACCTGGGAGAGCTGCACGCCATTCTGCGGCGG
CAGGAAGATTTTTACCCATTCCTGAAGGACAACCGGGAAAAGATCGAGAAGATCCTGACCTTCCGCATCC
CCTACTACGTGGGCCCTCTGGCCAGGGGAAACAGCAGATTCGCCTGGATGACCAGAAAGAGCGAGGAAAC
CATCACCCCCTGGAACTTCGAGGAAGTGGTGGACAAGGGCGCTTCCGCCCAGAGCTTCATCGAGCGGATG
ACCAACTTCGATAAGAACCTGCCCAACGAGAAGGTGCTGCCCAAGCACAGCCTGCTGTACGAGTACTTCA
CCGTGTATAACGAGCTGACCAAAGTGAAATACGTGACCGAGGGAATGAGAAAGCCCGCCTTCCTGAGCGG
CGAGCAGAAAAAGGCCATCGTGGACCTGCTGTTCAAGACCAACCGGAAAGTGACCGTGAAGCAGCTGAAA
GAGGACTACTTCAAGAAAATCGAGTGCTTCGACTCCGTGGAAATCTCCGGCGTGGAAGATCGGTTCAACG
CCTCCCTGGGCACATACCACGATCTGCTGAAAATTATCAAGGACAAGGACTTCCTGGACAATGAGGAAAA
CGAGGACATTCTGGAAGATATCGTGCTGACCCTGACACTGTTTGAGGACAGAGAGATGATCGAGGAACGG
CTGAAAACCTATGCCCACCTGTTCGACGACAAAGTGATGAAGCAGCTGAAGCGGCGGAGATACACCGGCT
GGGGCAGGCTGAGCCGGAAGCTGATCAACGGCATCCGGGACAAGCAGTCCGGCAAGACAATCCTGGATTT
CCTGAAGTCCGACGGCTTCGCCAACAGAAACTTCATGCAGCTGATCCACGACGACAGCCTGACCTTTAAA
GAGGACATCCAGAAAGCCCAGGTGTCCGGCCAGGGCGATAGCCTGCACGAGCACATTGCCAATCTGGCCG
GCAGCCCCGCCATTAAGAAGGGCATCCTGCAGACAGTGAAGGTGGTGGACGAGCTCGTGAAAGTGATGGG
CCGGCACAAGCCCGAGAACATCGTGATCGAAATGGCCAGAGAGAACCAGACCACCCAGAAGGGACAGAAG
AACAGCCGCGAGAGAATGAAGCGGATCGAAGAGGGCATCAAAGAGCTGGGCAGCCAGATCCTGAAAGAAC
ACCCCGTGGAAAACACCCAGCTGCAGAACGAGAAGCTGTACCTGTACTACCTGCAGAATGGGCGGGATAT
GTACGTGGACCAGGAACTGGACATCAACCGGCTGTCCGACTACGATGTGGACCATATCGTGCCTCAGAGC
TTTCTGAAGGACGACTCCATCGACAACAAGGTGCTGACCAGAAGCGACAAGAACCGGGGCAAGAGCGACA
ACGTGCCCTCCGAAGAGGTCGTGAAGAAGATGAAGAACTACTGGCGGCAGCTGCTGAACGCCAAGCTGAT
TACCCAGAGAAAGTTCGACAATCTGACCAAGGCCGAGAGAGGCGGCCTGAGCGAACTGGATAAGGCCGGC
TTCATCAAGAGACAGCTGGTGGAAACCCGGCAGATCACAAAGCACGTGGCACAGATCCTGGACTCCCGGA
TGAACACTAAGTACGACGAGAATGACAAGCTGATCCGGGAAGTGAAAGTGATCACCCTGAAGTCCAAGCT
GGTGTCCGATTTCCGGAAGGATTTCCAGTTTTACAAAGTGCGCGAGATCAACAACTACCACCACGCCCAC
GACGCCTACCTGAACGCCGTCGTGGGAACCGCCCTGATCAAAAAGTACCCTAAGCTGGAAAGCGAGTTCG
TGTACGGCGACTACAAGGTGTACGACGTGCGGAAGATGATCGCCAAGAGCGAGCAGGAAATCGGCAAGGC
TACCGCCAAGTACTTCTTCTACAGCAACATCATGAACTTTTTCAAGACCGAGATTACCCTGGCCAACGGC
GAGATCCGGAAGCGGCCTCTGATCGAGACAAACGGCGAAACCGGGGAGATCGTGTGGGATAAGGGCCGGG
ATTTTGCCACCGTGCGGAAAGTGCTGAGCATGCCCCAAGTGAATATCGTGAAAAAGACCGAGGTGCAGAC
AGGCGGCTTCAGCAAAGAGTCTATCCTGCCCAAGAGGAACAGCGATAAGCTGATCGCCAGAAAGAAGGAC
TGGGACCCTAAGAAGTACGGCGGCTTCGACAGCCCCACCGTGGCCTATTCTGTGCTGGTGGTGGCCAAAG
TGGAAAAGGGCAAGTCCAAGAAACTGAAGAGTGTGAAAGAGCTGCTGGGGATCACCATCATGGAAAGAAG
CAGCTTCGAGAAGAATCCCATCGACTTTCTGGAAGCCAAGGGCTACAAAGAAGTGAAAAAGGACCTGATC
ATCAAGCTGCCTAAGTACTCCCTGTTCGAGCTGGAAAACGGCCGGAAGAGAATGCTGGCCTCTGCCGGCG
AACTGCAGAAGGGAAACGAACTGGCCCTGCCCTCCAAATATGTGAACTTCCTGTACCTGGCCAGCCACTA
TGAGAAGCTGAAGGGCTCCCCCGAGGATAATGAGCAGAAACAGCTGTTTGTGGAACAGCACAAGCACTAC
CTGGACGAGATCATCGAGCAGATCAGCGAGTTCTCCAAGAGAGTGATCCTGGCCGACGCTAATCTGGACA
AAGTGCTGTCCGCCTACAACAAGCACCGGGATAAGCCCATCAGAGAGCAGGCCGAGAATATCATCCACCT
GTTTACCCTGACCAATCTGGGAGCCCCTGCCGCCTTCAAGTACTTTGACACCACCATCGACCGGAAGAGG
TACACCAGCACCAAAGAGGTGCTGGACGCCACCCTGATCCACCAGAGCATCACCGGCCTGTACGAGACAC
GGATCGACCTGTCTCAGCTGGGAGGCGACAAAAGGCCGGCGGCCACGAAAAAGGCCGGCCAGGCAAAAAA
GAAAAAGGAATTCGGCAGTGGAGAGGGCAGAGGAAGTCTGCTAACATGCGGTGACGTCGAGGAGAATCCT
GGCCCAGTGAGCAAGGGCGAGGAGCTGTTCACCGGGGTGGTGCCCATCCTGGTCGAGCTGGACGGCGACG
TAAACGGCCACAAGTTCAGCGTGTCCGGCGAGGGCGAGGGCGATGCCACCTACGGCAAGCTGACCCTGAA
GTTCATCTGCACCACCGGCAAGCTGCCCGTGCCCTGGCCCACCCTCGTGACCACCCTGACCTACGGCGTG
CAGTGCTTCAGCCGCTACCCCGACCACATGAAGCAGCACGACTTCTTCAAGTCCGCCATGCCCGAAGGCT
ACGTCCAGGAGCGCACCATCTTCTTCAAGGACGACGGCAACTACAAGACCCGCGCCGAGGTGAAGTTCGA
GGGCGACACCCTGGTGAACCGCATCGAGCTGAAGGGCATCGACTTCAAGGAGGACGGCAACATCCTGGGG
CACAAGCTGGAGTACAACTACAACAGCCACAACGTCTATATCATGGCCGACAAGCAGAAGAACGGCATCA
AGGTGAACTTCAAGATCCGCCACAACATCGAGGACGGCAGCGTGCAGCTCGCCGACCACTACCAGCAGAA
CACCCCCATCGGCGACGGCCCCGTGCTGCTGCCCGACAACCACTACCTGAGCACCCAGTCCGCCCTGAGC
AAAGACCCCAACGAGAAGCGCGATCACATGGTCCTGCTGGAGTTCGTGACCGCCGCCGGGATCACTCTCG
GCATGGACGAGCTGTACAAGGAATTCTAACTAGAGCTCGCTGATCAGCCTCGACTGTGCCTTCTAGTTGC
CAGCCATCTGTTGTTTGCCCCTCCCCCGTGCCTTCCTTGACCCTGGAAGGTGCCACTCCCACTGTCCTTT
CCTAATAAAATGAGGAAATTGCATCGCATTGTCTGAGTAGGTGTCATTCTATTCTGGGGGGTGGGGTGGG
GCAGGACAGCAAGGGGGAGGATTGGGAAGAGAATAGCAGGCATGCTGGGGAGCGGCCGCAGGAACCCCTA
GTGATGGAGTTGGCCACTCCCTCTCTGCGCGCTCGCTCGCTCACTGAGGCCGGGCGACCAAAGGTCGCCC
GACGCCCGGGCTTTGCCCGGGCGGCCTCAGTGAGCGAGCGAGCGCGCAGCTGCCTGCAGGGGCGCCTGAT
GCGGTATTTTCTCCTTACGCATCTGTGCGGTATTTCACACCGCATA
[142 nt withheld, positions 6767-6908]
C
[141 nt withheld, positions 6910-7050]
CCTTTGACGTTGGAGTCCACGTTCTTT
[37 nt withheld, positions 7078-7114]
ACCCTATCTCGGGCTATTCTTTTGATTTATAAGGGATTTTGCCGATTTCGGCCTATTGGTTAAAAAATGA
GCTGATTTAACAAAAATTTAACGCGAATTTTAACAAAATATTAACGTTTACAATTTTATGGTGCACTCTC
AGTACAATCTGCTCTGATGCCGCATAGTTAAGCCAGCCCCGACACCCGCCAACACCCGCTGACGCGCCCT
GACGGGCTTGTCTGCTCCCGGCATCCGCTTACAGACAAGCTGTGACCGTCTCCGGGAGCTGCATGTGTCA
GAGGTTTTCACCGTCATCACCGAAACGCGCGAGACGAAAGGGCCTCGTGATACGCCTATTTTTATAGGTT
AATGTCATGATAATAATGGTTTCTTAGACGTCAGGTGGCACTTTTCGGGGAAATGTGCGCGGAACCCCTA
TTTGTTTATTTTTCTAAATACATTCAAATATGTATCCGCTCATGAGACAATAACCCTGATAAATGCTTCA
ATAATATTGAAAAAGGAAGAGTATGAGTATTCAACATTTCCGTGTCGCCCTTATTCCCTTTTTTGCGGCA
TTTTGCCTTCCTGTTTTTGCTCACCCAGAAACGCTGGTGAAAGTAAAAGATGCTGAAGATCAGTTGGGTG
CACGAGTGGGTTACATCGAACTGGATCTCAACAGCGGTAAGATCCTTGAGAGTTTTCGCCCCGAAGAACG
TTTTCCAATGATGAGCACTTTTAAAGTTCTGCTATGTGGCGCGGTATTATCCCGTATTGACGCCGGGCAA
GAGCAACTCGGTCGCCGCATACACTATTCTCAGAATGACTTGGTTGAGTACTCACCAGTCACAGAAAAGC
ATCTTACGGATGGCATGACAGTAAGAGAATTATGCAGTGCTGCCATAACCATGAGTGATAACACTGCGGC
CAACTTACTTCTGACAACGATCGGAGGACCGAAGGAGCTAACCGCTTTTTTGCACAACATGGGGGATCAT
GTAACTCGCCTTGATCGTTGGGAACCGGAGCTGAATGAAGCCATACCAAACGACGAGCGTGACACCACGA
TGCCTGTAGCAATGGCAACAACGTTGCGCAAACTATTAACTGGCGAACTACTTACTCTAGCTTCCCGGCA
ACAATTAATAGACTGGATGGAGGCGGATAAAGTTGCAGGACCACTTCTGCGCTCGGCCCTTCCGGCTGGC
TGGTTTATTGCTGATAAATCTGGAGCCGGTGAGCGTGGAAGCCGCGGTATCATTGCAGCACTGGGGCCAG
ATGGTAAGCCCTCCCGTATCGTAGTTATCTACACGACGGGGAGTCAGGCAACTATGGATGAACGAAATAG
ACAGATCGCTGAGATAGGTGCCTCACTGATTAAGCATTGGTAACTGTCAGACCAAGTTTACTCATATATA
CTTTAGATTGATTTAAAACTTCATTTTTAATTTAAAAGGATCTAGGTGAAGATCCTTTTTGATAATCTCA
TGACCAAAATCCCTTAACGTGAGTTTTCGTTCCACTGAGCGTCAGACCCCGTAGAAAAGATCAAAGGATC
TTCTTGAGATCCTTTTTTTCTGCGCGTAATCTGCTGCTTGCAAACAAAAAAACCACCGCTACCAGCGGTG
GTTTGTTTGCCGGATCAAGAGCTACCAACTCTTTTTCCGAAGGTAACTGGCTTCAGCAGAGCGCAGATAC
CAAATACTGTCCTTCTAGTGTAGCCGTAGTTAGGCCACCACTTCAAGAACTCTGTAGCACCGCCTACATA
CCTCGCTCTGCTAATCCTGTTACCAGTGGCTGCTGCCAGTGGCGATAAGTCGTGTCTTACCGGGTTGGAC
TCAAGACGATAGTTACCGGATAAGGCGCAGCGGTCGGGCTGAACGGGGGGTTCGTGCACACAGCCCAGCT
TGGAGCGAACGACCTACACCGAACTGAGATACCTACAGCGTGAGCTATGAGAAAGCGCCACGCTTCCCGA
AGGGAGAAAGGCGGACAGGTATCCGGTAAGCGGCAGGGTCGGAACAGGAGAGCGCACGAGGGAGCTTCCA
GGGGGAAACGCCTGGTATCTTTATAGTCCTGTCGGGTTTCGCCACCTCTGACTTGAGCGTCGATTTTTGT
GATGCTCGTCAGGGGGGCGGAGCCTATGGAAAAACGCCAGCAACGCGGCCTTTTTACGGTTCCTGGCCTT
TTGCTGGCC
Features (pLannotate 1.2.2; 19 found; start..end, strand, type, name):
     17..257     +  promoter       U6 promoter: RNA polymerase III promoter for human U6 snRNA
    286..361     +  misc_RNA       gRNA scaffold: guide RNA scaffold for the Streptococcus pyogenes CRISPR/Cas9 system
    368..411     +  misc_RNA       gRNA scaffold (fragment): guide RNA scaffold for the Streptococcus pyogenes CRISPR/Cas9 system
    458..743     +  enhancer       CMV enhancer: human cytomegalovirus immediate early enhancer; contains an 18-bp deletion relative to the standard CMV enhancer
    745..1022    +  promoter       chicken β-actin promoter: No description available
   1023..1251    +  intron         hybrid intron: hybrid between chicken β-actin (CBA) and minute virus of mice (MMV) introns (Gray et al., 2011)
   1389..2990    +  CDS            Cas9(N): N-terminal portion of Streptococcus pyogenes Cas9 (Zetsche et al., 2015)
   2991..5489    +  CDS            Cas9(C): C-terminal portion of Streptococcus pyogenes Cas9 (Zetsche et al., 2015)
   5490..5537    +  CDS            nucleoplasmin NLS: bipartite nuclear localization signal from nucleoplasmin
   5607..6320    +  CDS            EGFP: EGFP is a basic (constitutively fluorescent) green fluorescent protein published in 1996, derived from Aequorea victoria. It is reported to be a rapidly-maturing weak dimer with moderate acid sensitivity.
   6354..6465    +  polyA_signal   bGH poly(A) signal: bovine growth hormone polyadenylation signal
   6570..6710    +  repeat_region  AAV2 ITR: inverted terminal repeat of adeno-associated virus serotype 2 inverted
   6715..6766    -  misc_feature   bom (fragment): basis of mobility region from pBR322
   6785..7165    +  rep_origin     M13 ori (sequence partly withheld): M13 bacteriophage origin of replication; arrow indicates direction of (+) strand synthesis
   7241..7290    -  misc_feature   bom (fragment): basis of mobility region from pBR322
   7392..7427    -  CDS            rop (fragment): Rop protein, which maintains plasmids at low copy number; rop
   7522..7626    +  promoter       AmpR promoter: bla
   7627..8487    +  CDS            AmpR: β-lactamase; bla; confers resistance to ampicillin, carbenicillin, and related antibiotics
   8658..9246    +  rep_origin     ori: high-copy-number ColE1/pMB1/pBR322/pUC origin of replication
