[The description below was written by a language model from this plasmid's Addgene catalogue record and pLannotate feature annotations shown in this document.]
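Description:
PX458_CREB1_1 is an all-in-one mammalian CRISPR/Cas9 expression plasmid of about 9.3 kb, built by inserting a guide sequence against human CREB1 into the PX458-type backbone (the record spells the backbone "px548"). It is propagated in E. coli through a high-copy ColE1/pUC-type origin and selected with ampicillin via the β-lactamase gene. An M13/f1 phage origin and a single AAV2 inverted terminal repeat are also annotated in the backbone. With only one ITR detected, nothing in the record suggests the plasmid is meant for AAV packaging. It is delivered by transfection.

The plasmid carries two expression units. A human U6 RNA polymerase III promoter drives the single guide RNA. The CREB1-targeting spacer was cloned between BbsI sites, which were destroyed in the process, directly upstream of the Streptococcus pyogenes gRNA scaffold. Downstream, a hybrid promoter made of the CMV enhancer, chicken β-actin promoter and a hybrid intron drives S. pyogenes Cas9. The annotation tool splits Cas9 into contiguous N- and C-terminal portions, which together form one continuous coding sequence. This is followed by a nucleoplasmin nuclear localization signal, EGFP and a bGH polyadenylation signal. According to the stated purpose, GFP is linked to Cas9 by a 2A peptide, which would fall in the unannotated gap between the NLS and EGFP. Fluorescence therefore marks transfected, Cas9-expressing cells.

The construct belongs to a CRISPR-based epitope tagging system used for ChIP-seq of DNA-binding proteins. The depositors report that it FLAG-tags the endogenous human CREB1 gene when pooled with a second CREB1 guide plasmid and the pFETCH_CREB1 plasmid and transfected into human cells.
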