Addgene plasmid #64939: PX458_CREB1_1
Purpose: Expresses gRNA against human CREB1 along with Cas9 with 2A GFP
Depositing lab: Eric Mendenhall & Richard M. Myers. Depositing organization: University of Alabama in Huntsville. Publication: CETCh-seq: CRISPR epitope tagging ChIP-seq of DNA-binding proteins. Savic D, Partridge EC, Newberry KM, Smith SB, Meadows SK, Roberts BS, Mackiewicz M, Mendenhall EM, Myers RM. Genome Res. 2015 Sep 9. 10.1101/gr.193540.115 PubMed 26355004.
Backbone
  Vector backbone: px548
  Backbone size w/o insert (bp): 9289
  Vector type: CRISPR
Growth in bacteria
  Bacterial resistance: Ampicillin, 100 μg/mL
  Growth temperature: 37°C
  Growth strain: Top10
  Copy number: Unknown
Gene/Insert
  Gene/Insert name: gRNA (alt name: sgRNA)
  gRNA/shRNA sequence: GCCACAAATCAGATTAATTTggg
  Cloning method: Restriction Enzyme; 5′ cloning site BbsI (destroyed during cloning); 3′ cloning site BbsI (destroyed during cloning)
  Sequencing primers: 5′ ACTATCATATGCTTACCGTAAC
Terms and licenses: Academic/Nonprofit Terms; Industry Terms: Not Available to Industry
Depositor comments: Confirmed by the Mendenhall and Myers labs to Flag epitope tag the endogenous human CREB1 gene when pooled with plasmids pFETCH_CREB1 and PX548_CREB1_2 and transfected into human cells. Note: This plasmid is part of the Mendenhall and Meyers CRISPR-based Tagging system to add a tag (currently using FLAG) to endogenous proteins. Please see https://www.addgene.org/crispr/tagging/ for more details.
How to cite: PX458_CREB1_1 was a gift from Eric Mendenhall & Richard M. Myers (Addgene plasmid # 64939 ; http://n2t.net/addgene:64939 ; RRID:Addgene_64939)
