>Addgene plasmid #64939 | PX458_CREB1_1 | addgene partial sequence | sequence record 112934 | EXFP-R 5'-GTCTTGTAGTTGCCGTCGTC-3'
CTGGACGTAGCCTTCGGGCATGGCGGACTTGAAGAAGTCGTGCTGCTTCATGTGGTCGGGGTAGCGGCTG
AAGCACTGCACGCCGTAGGTCAGGGTGGTCACGAGGGTGGGCCAGGGCACGGGCAGCTTGCCGGTGGTGC
AGATGAACTTCAGGGTCAGCTTGCCGTAGGTGGCATCGCCCTCGCCCTCGCCGGACACGCTGAACTTGTG
GCCGTTTACGTCGCCGTCCAGCTCGACCAGGATGGGCACCACCCCGGTGAACAGCTCCTCGCCCTTGCTC
ACTGGGCCAGGATTCTCCTCGACGTCACCGCATGTTAGCAGACTTCCTCTGCCCTCTCCACTGCCGAATT
CCTTTTTCTTTTTTGCCTGGCCGGCCTTTTTCGTGGCCGCCGGCCTTTTGTCGCCTCCCAGCTGAGACAG
GTCGATCCGTGTCTCGTACAGGCCGGTGATGCTCTGGTGGATCAGGGTGGCGTCCAGCACCTCTTTGGTG
CTGGTGTACCTCTTCCGGTCGATGGTGGTGTCAAAGTACTTGAAGGCGGCAGGGGCTCCCAGATTGGTCA
GGGTAAACAGGTGGATGATATTCTCGGCCTGCTCTCTGATGGGCTTATCCCGGTGCTTGTTGTAGGCGGA
CAGCACTTTGTCCAGATTAGCGTCGGCCAGGATCACTCTCTTGGAGAACTCGCTGATCTGCTCGATGATC
TCGTCCAGGTAGTGCTTGTGCTGTTCCACAAACAGCTGTTTCTGCTCATTATCCTCGGGGGAGCCCTTCA
GCTTCTCATAGTGGCTGGCCAGGTACAGGAAGTTCACATATTTGGAGGGCAGGGCCAGTTCGTTTCCCTT
CTGCAGTTCGCCGGCAGAGGCCAGCATTCTCTTCCGGCCGTTTTCCAGCTCGAACAGGGAGTACTTAGGC
AGCTTGATGATCAGGTCCTTTT
