>Addgene plasmid #64939 | PX458_CREB1_1 | addgene partial sequence | sequence record 113964 | pBR322ori-F 5'-GGGAAACGCCTGGTATCTTT-3'
GGTTCGCCACCTCTGACTTGAGCGTCGATTTTTGTGATGCTCGTCAGGGGGGCGGAGCCTATGGAAAAAC
GCCAGCAACGCGGCCTTTTTACGGTTCCTGGCCTTTTGCTGGCCTTTTGCTCACATGTGAGGGCCTATTT
CCCATGATTCCTTCATATTTGCATATACGATACAAGGCTGTTAGAGAGATAATTGGAATTAATTTGACTG
TAAACACAAAGATATTAGTACAAAATACGTGACGTAGAAAGTAATAATTTCTTGGGTAGTTTGCAGTTTT
AAAATTATGTTTTAAAATGGACTATCATATGCTTACCGTAACTTGAAAGTATTTCGATTTCTTGGCTTTA
TATATCTTGTGGAAAGGACGAAACACCGCCACAAATCAGATTAATTTGTTTTAGAGCTAGAAATAGCAAG
TTAAAATAAGGCTAGTCCGTTATCAACTTGAAAAAGTGGCACCGAGTCGGTGCTTTTTTGTTTTAGAGCT
AGAAATAGCAAGTTAAAATAAGGCTAGTCCGTTTTTAGCGCGTGCGCCAATTCTGCAGACAAATGGCTCT
AGAGGTACCCGTTACATAACTTACGGTAAATGGCCCGCCTGGCTGACCGCCCAACGACCCCCGCCCATTG
ACGTCAATAGTAACGCCAATAGGGACTTTCCATTGACGTCAATGGGTGGAGTATTTACGGTAAACTGCCC
ACTTGGCAGTACATCAAGTGTATCATATGCCAAGTACGCCCCCTATTGACGTCAATGACGGTAAATGGCC
CGCCTGGCATTGTGCCCAGTACATGACCTTATGGGACTTTCCTACTTGGCAGTACATCTACGTATTAGTC
ATCGCTATTACCATGGTCGAGGTGAGCCCCACGTTCTGCTTCACTCTCCCAT
