>Addgene plasmid #64939 | PX458_CREB1_1 | addgene partial sequence | sequence record 115127 | pCBhProF2 5'-agggtttaagggatggttgg-3'
GTTTAATTACCTGGAGCACCTGCCTGAAATCACTTTTTTTCAGGTTGGACCGGTGCCACCATGGACTATA
AGGACCACGACGGAGACTACAAGGATCATGATATTGATTACAAAGACGATGACGATAAGATGGCCCCAAA
GAAGAAGCGGAAGGTCGGTATCCACGGAGTCCCAGCAGCCGACAAGAAGTACAGCATCGGCCTGGACATC
GGCACCAACTCTGTGGGCTGGGCCGTGATCACCGACGAGTACAAGGTGCCCAGCAAGAAATTCAAGGTGC
TGGGCAACACCGACCGGCACAGCATCAAGAAGAACCTGATCGGAGCCCTGCTGTTCGACAGCGGCGAAAC
AGCCGAGGCCACCCGGCTGAAGAGAACCGCCAGAAGAAGATACACCAGACGGAAGAACCGGATCTGCTAT
CTGCAAGAGATCTTCAGCAACGAGATGGCCAAGGTGGACGACAGCTTCTTCCACAGACTGGAAGAGTCCT
TCCTGGTGGAAGAGGATAAGAAGCACGAGCGGCACCCCATCTTCGGCAACATCGTGGACGAGGTGGCCTA
CCACGAGAAGTACCCCACCATCTACCACCTGAGAAAGAAACTGGTGGACAGCACCGACAAGGCCGACCTG
CGGCTGATCTATCTGGCCCTGGCCCACATGATCAAGTTCCGGGGCCACTTCCTGATCGAGGGCGACCTGA
ACCCCGACAACAGCGACGTGGACAAGCTGTTCATCCAGCTGGTGCAGACCTACAACCAGCTGTTCGAGGA
AAACCCCATCAACGCCAGCGGCG
